>Addgene plasmid #111162 | LENG | addgene full sequence | sequence record 211458 | Addgene NGS Result
AGGCTCTAGTTTTGACTCAACAATATCACCAGCTGAAGCCTATAGAGTACGAGCCATAGATAAAATAAAA
GATTTTATTTAGTCTCCAGAAAAAGGGGGGAATGAAAGACCCCACCTGTAGGTTTGGCAAGCTAGCTTAA
GTAACGCCATTTTGCAAGGCATGGAAAATACATAACTGAGAATAGAGAAGTTCAGATCAAGGTTAGGAAC
AGAGAGACAGCAGAATATGGGCCAAACAGGATATCTGTGGTAAGCAGTTCCTGCCCCGGCTCAGGGCCAA
GAACAGATGGTCCCCAGATGCGGTCCCGCCCTCAGCAGTTTCTAGAGAACCATCAGATGTTTCCAGGGTG
CCCCAAGGACCTGAAATGACCCTGTGCCTTATTTGAACTAACCAATCAGTTCGCTTCTCGCTTCTGTTCG
CGCGCTTCTGCTCCCCGAGCTCAATAAAAGAGCCCACAACCCCTCACTCGGCGCGCCAGTCCTCCGATAG
ACTGCGTCGCCCGGGTACCCGTATTCCCAATAAAGCCTCTTGCTGTTTGCATCCGAATCGTGGACTCGCT
GATCCTTGGGAGGGTCTCCTCAGATTGATTGACTGCCCACCTCGGGGGTCTTTCATTTGGAGGTTCCACC
GAGATTTGGAGACCCCTGCCCAGGGACCACCGACCCCCCCGCCGGGAGGTAAGCTGGCCAGCGGTCGTTT
CGTGTCTGTCTCTGTCTTTGTGCGTGTTTGTGCCGGCATCTAATGTTTGCGCCTGCGTCTGTACTAGTTA
GCTAACTAGCTCTGTATCTGGCGGACCCGTGGTGGAACTGACGAGTTCTGAACACCCGGCCGCAACCCTG
GGAGACGTCCCAGGGACTTTGGGGGCCGTTTTTGTGGCCCGACCTGAGGAAGGGAGTCGATGTGGAATCC
GACCCCGTCAGGATATGTGGTTCTGGTAGGAGACGAGAACCTAAAACAGTTCCCGCCTCCGTCTGAATTT
TTGCTTTCGGTTTGGAACCGAAGCCGCGCGTCTTGTCTGCTGCAGCGCTGCAGCATCGTTCTGTGTTGTC
TCTGTCTGACTGTGTTTCTGTATTTGTCTGAAAATTAGGGCCAGACTGTTACCACTCCCTTAAGTTTGAC
CTTAGGTCACTGGAAAGATGTCGAGCGGATCGCTCACAACCAGTCGGTAGATGTCAAGAAGAGACGTTGG
GTTACCTTCTGCTCTGCAGAATGGCCAACCTTTAACGTCGGATGGCCGCGAGACGGCACCTTTAACCGAG
ACCTCATCACCCAGGTTAAGATCAAGGTCTTTTCACCTGGCCCGCATGGACACCCAGACCAGGTCCCCTA
CATCGTGACCTGGGAAGCCTTGGCTTTTGACCCCCCTCCCTGGGTCAAGCCCTTTGTACACCCTAAGCCT
CCGCCTCCTCTTCCTCCATCCGCCCCGTCTCTCCCCCTTGAACCTCCTCGTTCGACCCCGCCTCGATCCT
CCCTTTATCCAGCCCTCACTCCTTCTCTAGGCGCCGGAATTAGATCTCTCGACTAGGGATAACAGGGTAA
TTGTTTGAATGAGGCTTCAGTACTTTACAGAATCGTTGCCTGCACATCTTGGAAACACTTGCTGGGATTA
CTTCGACTTCTTAACCCAACAGAAGGCTCGAGCAACCAGAATTCGAGCAATTATCTTGTTTACTAAAACT
GAATACCTTGCTATCTCTTTGATACATTTTTACAAAGCTGAATTAAAATGGTATAAATTAAATCACTTTT
TTCAATTGACGCGTGATCTAATTCTACCGGGTAGGGGAGGCGCTTTTCCCAAGGCAGTCTGGAGCATGCG
CTTTAGCAGCCCCGCTGGGCACTTGGCGCTACACAAGTGGCCTCTGGCCTCGCACACATTCCACATCCAC
CGGTAGGCGCCAACCGGCTCCGTTCTTTGGTGGCCCCTTCGCGCCACCTTCTACTCCTCCCCTAGTCAGG
AAGTTCCCCCCCGCCCCGCAGCTCGCGTCGTGCAGGACGTGACAAATGGAAGTAGCACGTCTCACTAGTC
TCGTGCAGATGGACAGCACCGCTGAGCAATGGAAGCGGGTAGGCCTTTGGGGCAGCGGCCAATAGCAGCT
TTGCTCCTTCGCTTTCTGGGCTCAGAGGCTGGGAAGGGGTGGGTCCGGGGGCGGGCTCAGGGGCGGGCTC
AGGGGCGGGGCGGGCGCCCGAAGGTCCTCCGGAGGCCCGGCATTCTGCACGCTTCAAAAGCGCACGTCTG
CCGCGCTGTTCTCCTCTTCCTCATCTCCGGGCCTTTCGACCTGCAGCCAATATGGGATCGGCCATTGAAC
AAGATGGATTGCACGCAGGTTCTCCGGCCGCTTGGGTGGAGAGGCTATTCGGCTATGACTGGGCACAACA
GACAATCGGCTGCTCTGATGCCGCCGTGTTCCGGCTGTCAGCGCAGGGGCGCCCGGTTCTTTTTGTCAAG
ACCGACCTGTCCGGTGCCCTGAATGAACTGCAGGACGAGGCAGCGCGGCTATCGTGGCTGGCCACGACGG
GCGTTCCTTGCGCAGCTGTGCTCGACGTTGTCACTGAAGCGGGAAGGGACTGGCTGCTATTGGGCGAAGT
GCCGGGGCAGGATCTCCTGTCATCTCACCTTGCTCCTGCCGAGAAAGTATCCATCATGGCTGATGCAATG
CGGCGGCTGCATACGCTTGATCCGGCTACCTGCCCATTCGACCACCAAGCGAAACATCGCATCGAGCGAG
CACGTACTCGGATGGAAGCCGGTCTTGTCGATCAGGATGATCTGGACGAAGAGCATCAGGGGCTCGCGCC
AGCCGAACTGTTCGCCAGGCTCAAGGCGCGCATGCCCGACGGCGAGGATCTCGTCGTGACCCATGGCGAT
GCCTGCTTGCCGAATATCATGGTGGAAAATGGCCGCTTTTCTGGATTCATCGACTGTGGCCGGCTGGGTG
TGGCGGACCGCTATCAGGACATAGCGTTGGCTACCCGTGATATTGCTGAAGAGCTTGGCGGCGAATGGGC
TGACCGCTTCCTCGTGCTTTACGGTATCGCCGCTCCCGATTCGCAGCGCATCGCCTTCTATCGCCTTCTT
GACGAGTTCTTCTGAGCAATTCCGCCCCCCCCCCCTAACGTTACTGGCCGAAGCCGCTTGGAATAAGGCC
GGTGTGCGTTTGTCTATATGTTATTTTCCACCATATTGCCGTCTTTTGGCAATGTGAGGGCCCGGAAACC
TGGCCCTGTCTTCTTGACGAGCATTCCTAGGGGTCTTTCCCCTCTCGCCAAAGGAATGCAAGGTCTGTTG
AATGTCGTGAAGGAAGCAGTTCCTCTGGAAGCTTCTTGAAGACAAACAACGTCTGTAGCGACCCTTTGCA
GGCAGCGGAACCCCCCACCTGGCGACAGGTGCCTCTGCGGCCAAAAGCCACGTGTATAAGATACACCTGC
AAAGGCGGCACAACCCCAGTGCCACGTTGTGAGTTGGATAGTTGTGGAAAGAGTCAAATGGCTCTCCTCA
AGCGTATTCAACAAGGGGCTGAAGGATGCCCAGAAGGTACCCCATTGTATGGGATCTGATCTGGGGCCTC
GGTGCACATGCTTTACATGTGTTTAGTCGAGGTTAAAAAAACGTCTAGGCCCCCCGAACCACGGGGACGT
GGTTTTCCTTTGAAAAACACGATGATAATATGGCCACAACCATGGTGAGCAAGGGCGAGGAGCTGTTCAC
CGGGGTGGTGCCCATCCTGGTCGAGCTGGACGGCGACGTAAACGGCCACAAGTTCAGCGTGTCTGGCGAG
GGCGAGGGCGATGCCACCTACGGCAAGCTGACCCTGAAGTTCATCTGCACCACCGGCAAGCTGCCCGTGC
CCTGGCCCACCCTCGTGACCACCCTGACCTACGGCGTGCAGTGCTTCAGCCGCTACCCCGACCACATGAA
GCAGCACGACTTCTTCAAGTCCGCCATGCCCGAAGGCTACGTCCAGGAGCGCACCATCTTCTTCAAGGAC
GACGGCAACTACAAGACCCGCGCCGAGGTGAAGTTCGAGGGCGACACCCTGGTGAACCGCATCGAGCTGA
AGGGCATCGACTTCAAGGAGGACGGCAACATCCTGGGGCACAAGCTGGAGTACAACTACAACAGCCACAA
CGTCTATATCATGGCCGACAAGCAGAAGAACGGCATCAAGGCGAACTTCAAGATCCGCCACAACATCGAG
GACGGCAGCGTGCAGCTCGCCGACCACTACCAGCAGAACACCCCCATCGGCGACGGCCCCGTGCTGCTGC
CCGACAACCACTACCTGAGCACCCAGTCCGCCCTGAGCAAAGACCCCAACGAGAAGCGCGATCACATGGT
CCTGCTGGAGTTCGTGACCGCCGCCGGGATCACTCTCGGCATGGACGAGCTGTACAAGTAATGAATTAAT
TAAGAATTATCAAGCTTATCGATACCGTCGACCTGCAGCCAAGCTTATCGATAAAATAAAAGATTTTATT
TAGTCTCCAGAAAAAGGGGGGAATGAAAGACCCCACCTGTAGGTTTGGCAAGCTAGCTTAAGTAACGCCA
TTTTGCAAGGCATGGAAAATACATAACTGAGAATAGAGAAGTTCAGATCAAGGTTAGGAACAGAGAGACA
GCAGAATATGGGCCAAACAGGATATCTGTGGTAAGCAGTTCCTGCCCCGGCTCAGGGCCAAGAACAGATG
GTCCCCAGATGCGGTCCCGCCCTCAGCAGTTTCTAGAGAACCATCAGATGTTTCCAGGGTGCCCCAAGGA
CCTGAAATGACCCTGTGCCTTATTTGAACTAACCAATCAGTTCGCTTCTCGCTTCTGTTCGCGCGCTTCT
GCTCCCCGAGCTCAATAAAAGAGCCCACAACCCCTCACTCGGCGCGCCAGTCCTCCGATAGACTGCGTCG
CCCGGGTACCCGTGTATCCAATAAACCCTCTTGCAGTTGCATCCGACTTGTGGTCTCGCTGTTCCTTGGG
AGGGTCTCCTCTGAGTGATTGACTACCCGTCAGCGGGGGTCTTTCATGGGTAACAGTTTCTTGAAGTTGG
AGAACAACATTCTGAGGGTAGGAGTCGAATATTAAGTAATCCTGACTCAATTAGCCACTGTTTTGAATCC
ACATACTCCAATACTCCTGAAATAGTTCATTATGGACAGCGCAGAAAGAGCTGGGGAGAATTGTGAAATT
GTTATCCGCTCACAATTCCACACAACATACGAGCCGGAAGCATAAAGTGTAAAGCCTGGGGTGCCTAATG
AGTGAGCTAACTCACATTAATTGCGTTGCGCTCACTGCCCGCTTTCCAGTCGGGAAACCTGTCGTGCCAG
CTGCATTAATGAATCGGCCAACGCGCGGGGAGAGGCGGTTTGCGTATTGGGCGCTCTTCCGCTTCCTCGC
TCACTGACTCGCTGCGCTCGGTCGTTCGGCTGCGGCGAGCGGTATCAGCTCACTCAAAGGCGGTAATACG
GTTATCCACAGAATCAGGGGATAACGCAGGAAAGAACATGTGAGCAAAAGGCCAGCAAAAGGCCAGGAAC
CGTAAAAAGGCCGCGTTGCTGGCGTTTTTCCATAGGCTCCGCCCCCCTGACGAGCATCACAAAAATCGAC
GCTCAAGTCAGAGGTGGCGAAACCCGACAGGACTATAAAGATACCAGGCGTTTCCCCCTGGAAGCTCCCT
CGTGCGCTCTCCTGTTCCGACCCTGCCGCTTACCGGATACCTGTCCGCCTTTCTCCCTTCGGGAAGCGTG
GCGCTTTCTCATAGCTCACGCTGTAGGTATCTCAGTTCGGTGTAGGTCGTTCGCTCCAAGCTGGGCTGTG
TGCACGAACCCCCCGTTCAGCCCGACCGCTGCGCCTTATCCGGTAACTATCGTCTTGAGTCCAACCCGGT
AAGACACGACTTATCGCCACTGGCAGCAGCCACTGGTAACAGGATTAGCAGAGCGAGGTATGTAGGCGGT
GCTACAGAGTTCTTGAAGTGGTGGCCTAACTACGGCTACACTAGAAGAACAGTATTTGGTATCTGCGCTC
TGCTGAAGCCAGTTACCTTCGGAAAAAGAGTTGGTAGCTCTTGATCCGGCAAACAAACCACCGCTGGTAG
CGGTGGTTTTTTTGTTTGCAAGCAGCAGATTACGCGCAGAAAAAAAGGATCTCAAGAAGATCCTTTGATC
TTTTCTACGGGGTCTGACGCTCAGTGGAACGAAAACTCACGTTAAGGGATTTTGGTCATGAGATTATCAA
AAAGGATCTTCACCTAGATCCTTTTAAATTAAAAATGAAGTTTTAAATCAATCTAAAGTATATATGAGTA
AACTTGGTCTGACAGTTACCAATGCTTAATCAGTGAGGCACCTATCTCAGCGATCTGTCTATTTCGTTCA
TCCATAGTTGCCTGACTCCCCGTCGTGTAGATAACTACGATACGGGAGGGCTTACCATCTGGCCCCAGTG
CTGCAATGATACCGCGAGACCCACGCTCACCGGCTCCAGATTTATCAGCAATAAACCAGCCAGCCGGAAG
GGCCGAGCGCAGAAGTGGTCCTGCAACTTTATCCGCCTCCATCCAGTCTATTAATTGTTGCCGGGAAGCT
AGAGTAAGTAGTTCGCCAGTTAATAGTTTGCGCAACGTTGTTGCCATTGCTACAGGCATCGTGGTGTCAC
GCTCGTCGTTTGGTATGGCTTCATTCAGCTCCGGTTCCCAACGATCAAGGCGAGTTACATGATCCCCCAT
GTTGTGCAAAAAAGCGGTTAGCTCCTTCGGTCCTCCGATCGTTGTCAGAAGTAAGTTGGCCGCAGTGTTA
TCACTCATGGTTATGGCAGCACTGCATAATTCTCTTACTGTCATGCCATCCGTAAGATGCTTTTCTGTGA
CTGGTGAGTACTCAACCAAGTCATTCTGAGAATAGTGTATGCGGCGACCGAGTTGCTCTTGCCCGGCGTC
AATACGGGATAATACCGCGCCACATAGCAGAACTTTAAAAGTGCTCATCATTGGAAAACGTTCTTCGGGG
CGAAAACTCTCAAGGATCTTACCGCTGTTGAGATCCAGTTCGATGTAACCCACTCGTGCACCCAACTGAT
CTTCAGCATCTTTTACTTTCACCAGCGTTTCTGGGTGAGCAAAAACAGGAAGGCAAAATGCCGCAAAAAA
GGGAATAAGGGCGACACGGAAATGTTGAATACTCATACTCTTCCTTTTTCAATATTATTGAAGCATTTAT
CAGGGTTATTGTCTCATGAGCGGATACATATTTGAATGTATTTAGAAAAATAAACAAATAGGGGTTCCGC
GCACATTTCCCCGAAAAGTGCCACCTGACGTCTAAGAAACCATTATTATCATGACATTAACCTATAAAAA
TAGGCGTATCACGAGGCCCTTTCGTCTCGCGCGTTTCGGTGATGACGGTGAAAACCTCTGACACATGCAG
CTCCCGGAGACGGTCACAGCTTGTCTGTAAGCGGATGCCGGGAGCAGACAAGCCCGTCAGGGCGCGTCAG
CGGGTGTTGGCGGGTGTCGGGGCTGGCTTAACTATGCGGCATCAGAGCAGATTGTACTGAGAGTGCACCA
TATGCGGTGTGAAATACCGCACAGATGCGTAAGGAGAAAATACCGCATCAGGCGCCATTCGCCATTCAGG
CTGCGCAACTGTTGGGAAGGGCGATCGGTGCGGGCCTCTTCGCTATTACGCCAGCTGGCGAAAGGGGGAT
GTGCTGCAAGGCGATTAAGTTGGGTAACGCCAGGGTTTTCCCAGTCACGACGTTGTAAAACGACGGCGCA
AGGAATGGTGCATGCAAGGAGATGGCGCCCAACAGTCCCCCGGCCACGGGGCCTGCCACCATACCCACGC
CGAAACAAGCGCTCATGAGCCCGAAGTGGCGAGCCCGATCTTCCCCATCGGTGATGTCGGCGATATAGGC
GCCAGCAACCGCACCTGTGGCGCCGGTGATGCCGGCCACGATGCGTCCGGCGTAGAGGCGATTAGTCCAA
TTTGTTAAAGACAGGATATCAGTGGTCC
Features (pLannotate 1.2.2; 22 found; start..end, strand, type, name):
    101..617     +  LTR            5' LTR: 5' long terminal repeat from murine embryonic stem cell virus
    681..1022    +  misc_feature   MESV Ψ: packaging signal of murine embryonic stem cell virus
   1089..1505    +  CDS            gag (truncated): truncated Moloney murine leukemia virus (MMLV) gag gene lacking the start codon
   1655..1749    +  ncRNA          3' miR-30a (fragment): sequence downstream of the 71-nt precursor of the human miR-30a microRNA (Zeng et al., 2002) miRNA
   1779..2278    +  promoter       PGK promoter: mouse phosphoglycerate kinase 1 promoter
   2292..3095    +  CDS            NeoR/KanR: aminoglycoside phosphotransferase from Tn5; aph(3')-II (or nptII); confers resistance to neomycin, kanamycin, and G418 (Geneticin®)
   3206..3668    +  misc_feature   IRES: internal ribosome entry site (IRES) of the encephalomyocarditis virus (EMCV)
   3682..4401    +  CDS            EGFP: the original enhanced GFP (Yang et al., 1996) mammalian codon-optimized
   4418..4444    +  misc_feature   MCS (fragment): pBluescript multiple cloning site
   4503..5017    +  LTR            3' LTR: 3' long terminal repeat from murine embryonic stem cell virus
   5179..5195    -  protein_bind   lac operator: The lac repressor binds to the lac operator to inhibit transcription in E. coli. This inhibition can be relieved by adding lactose or isopropyl-β-D-thiogalactopyranoside (IPTG). lac repressor encoded by lacI
   5203..5233    -  promoter       lac promoter: promoter for the E. coli lac operon
   5248..5269    -  protein_bind   CAP binding site: CAP binding activates transcription in the presence of cAMP. E. coli catabolite activator protein
   5282..5374    -  CDS            lacI (fragment): lac repressor; lacI; The lac repressor binds to the lac operator to inhibit transcription in E. coli. This inhibition can be relieved by adding lactose or isopropyl-β-D-thiogalactopyranoside (IPTG).
   5557..6145    -  rep_origin     ori: high-copy-number ColE1/pMB1/pBR322/pUC origin of replication
   6316..7176    -  CDS            AmpR: β-lactamase; bla; confers resistance to ampicillin, carbenicillin, and related antibiotics
   7177..7281    -  promoter       AmpR promoter: bla
   7376..7411    +  CDS            rop (fragment): Rop protein, which maintains plasmids at low copy number; rop
   7513..7612    +  misc_feature   bom (fragment): basis of mobility region from pBR322
   7618..7767    -  CDS            lacZα (fragment): LacZα fragment of β-galactosidase; lacZ fragment
   7767..7968    -  CDS            TcR (fragment): tetracycline efflux protein; tet; confers resistance to tetracycline
   7969..59      +  CDS            env (fragment) (across the origin): murine leukemia virus gPr80 envelope polyprotein precursor; env; proteolytically cleaved into gp70SU and p15TM subunits
