[The description below was written by a language model from this plasmid's Addgene catalogue record and pLannotate feature annotations shown in this document.]
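Description:
LENG is an empty retroviral RNAi backbone built on pMSCV, designed to express miR-E shRNAs (an optimized variant of the miR-30 microRNA scaffold) together with drug selection and a fluorescent reporter. In bacteria it is maintained as a high-copy plasmid through a ColE1/pUC-type origin and selected with ampicillin via the β-lactamase gene. Short fragments of lacI, rop, bom, lacZα, TcR and env annotated in the backbone are non-functional remnants of earlier cloning vectors.

The viral cassette is flanked by murine embryonic stem cell virus 5' and 3' LTRs. It carries the MESV Ψ packaging signal and a truncated, start-codon-less gag segment, which together allow the transcript to be packaged into retroviral particles when the viral proteins are supplied in trans. Downstream of gag, the annotation detects a 3' miR-30a flanking fragment, marking the position of the microRNA scaffold. No shRNA is recorded as an insert, and the cloning sites are not annotated. No separate promoter lies upstream of this element, so the miR-E hairpin is presumably transcribed from the 5' LTR, although the record does not state this explicitly.

Following the scaffold, a mouse PGK promoter drives a bicistronic unit made up of the Tn5 neomycin phosphotransferase gene, an EMCV IRES and EGFP. Transduced mammalian cells can therefore be selected with G418 and tracked by green fluorescence. EGFP is translated independently through the IRES and acts as a reporter, not as a fusion partner. The vector is intended for stable knockdown studies in which users clone in their own miR-E shRNA, and the associated publication emphasises effective RNAi at single-copy integration.
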