Addgene plasmid #111162: LENG
Purpose: (Empty Backbone) miR-E (miR-30 variant)-based RNAi with GFP reporter
Depositing lab: Johannes Zuber. Depositing organization: Research Institute of Molecular Pathology (IMP). Publication: An optimized microRNA backbone for effective single-copy RNAi. Fellmann C, Hoffmann T, Sridhar V, Hopfgartner B, Muhar M, Roth M, Lai DY, Barbosa IA, Kwon JS, Guan Y, Sinha N, Zuber J. Cell Rep. 2013 Dec 26;5(6):1704-13. doi: 10.1016/j.celrep.2013.11.020. Epub 2013 Dec 12. PubMed 24332856.
Backbone
  Vector backbone: pMSCV
  Vector type: Retroviral
  Selectable markers: Neomycin (select with G418)
  Tag / fusion protein: GFP
Growth in bacteria
  Bacterial resistance: Ampicillin, 100 μg/mL
  Growth temperature: 37°C
  Growth strain: NEB Stable
  Copy number: High Copy
Gene/Insert
  Gene/Insert name: None
Terms and licenses: Academic/Nonprofit Terms; Industry Terms: Not Available to Industry
How to cite: LENG was a gift from Johannes Zuber (Addgene plasmid # 111162 ; http://n2t.net/addgene:111162 ; RRID:Addgene_111162)
